>Addgene plasmid #71684 | pdCas9-DNMT3A-PuroR (ANV) | depositor full sequence | sequence record 129672 | pdCas9-DNMT3A-PuroR (ANV)
GAGGGCCTATTTCCCATGATTCCTTCATATTTGCATATACGATACAAGGCTGTTAGAGAGATAATTGGAA
TTAATTTGACTGTAAACACAAAGATATTAGTACAAAATACGTGACGTAGAAAGTAATAATTTCTTGGGTA
GTTTGCAGTTTTAAAATTATGTTTTAAAATGGACTATCATATGCTTACCGTAACTTGAAAGTATTTCGAT
TTCTTGGCTTTATATATCTTGTGGAAAGGACGAAACACCGGGTCTTCGAGAAGACCTGTTTTAGAGCTAG
AAATAGCAAGTTAAAATAAGGCTAGTCCGTTATCAACTTGAAAAAGTGGCACCGAGTCGGTGCTTTTTTG
TTTTAGAGCTAGAAATAGCAAGTTAAAATAAGGCTAGTCCGTTTTTAGCGCGTGCGCCAATTCTGCAGAC
AAATGGCTCTAGAGGTACCCGTTACATAACTTACGGTAAATGGCCCGCCTGGCTGACCGCCCAACGACCC
CCGCCCATTGACGTCAATAGTAACGCCAATAGGGACTTTCCATTGACGTCAATGGGTGGAGTATTTACGG
TAAACTGCCCACTTGGCAGTACATCAAGTGTATCATATGCCAAGTACGCCCCCTATTGACGTCAATGACG
GTAAATGGCCCGCCTGGCATTGTGCCCAGTACATGACCTTATGGGACTTTCCTACTTGGCAGTACATCTA
CGTATTAGTCATCGCTATTACCATGGTCGAGGTGAGCCCCACGTTCTGCTTCACTCTCCCCATCTCCCCC
CCCTCCCCACCCCCAATTTTGTATTTATTTATTTTTTAATTATTTTGTGCAGCGATGGGGGCGGGGGGGG
GGGGGGGGCGCGCGCCAGGCGGGGCGGGGCGGGGCGAGGGGCGGGGCGGGGCGAGGCGGAGAGGTGCGGC
GGCAGCCAATCAGAGCGGCGCGCTCCGAAAGTTTCCTTTTATGGCGAGGCGGCGGCGGCGGCGGCCCTAT
AAAAAGCGAAGCGCGCGGCGGGCGGGAGTCGCTGCGACGCTGCCTTCGCCCCGTGCCCCGCTCCGCCGCC
GCCTCGCGCCGCCCGCCCCGGCTCTGACTGACCGCGTTACTCCCACAGGTGAGCGGGCGGGACGGCCCTT
CTCCTCCGGGCTGTAATTAGCTGAGCAAGAGGTAAGGGTTTAAGGGATGGTTGGTTGGTGGGGTATTAAT
GTTTAATTACCTGGAGCACCTGCCTGAAATCACTTTTTTTCAGGTTGGACCGGTGCCACCATGGACTATA
AGGACCACGACGGAGACTACAAGGATCATGATATTGATTACAAAGACGATGACGATAAGATGGCCCCAAA
GAAGAAGCGGAAGGTCGGTATCCACGGAGTCCCAGCAGCCGACAAGAAGTACAGCATCGGCCTGGCCATC
GGCACCAACTCTGTGGGCTGGGCCGTGATCACCGACGAGTACAAGGTGCCCAGCAAGAAATTCAAGGTGC
TGGGCAACACCGACCGGCACAGCATCAAGAAGAACCTGATCGGAGCCCTGCTGTTCGACAGCGGCGAAAC
AGCCGAGGCCACCCGGCTGAAGAGAACCGCCAGAAGAAGATACACCAGACGGAAGAACCGGATCTGCTAT
CTGCAAGAGATCTTCAGCAACGAGATGGCCAAGGTGGACGACAGCTTCTTCCACAGACTGGAAGAGTCCT
TCCTGGTGGAAGAGGATAAGAAGCACGAGCGGCACCCCATCTTCGGCAACATCGTGGACGAGGTGGCCTA
CCACGAGAAGTACCCCACCATCTACCACCTGAGAAAGAAACTGGTGGACAGCACCGACAAGGCCGACCTG
CGGCTGATCTATCTGGCCCTGGCCCACATGATCAAGTTCCGGGGCCACTTCCTGATCGAGGGCGACCTGA
ACCCCGACAACAGCGACGTGGACAAGCTGTTCATCCAGCTGGTGCAGACCTACAACCAGCTGTTCGAGGA
AAACCCCATCAACGCCAGCGGCGTGGACGCCAAGGCCATCCTGTCTGCCAGACTGAGCAAGAGCAGACGG
CTGGAAAATCTGATCGCCCAGCTGCCCGGCGAGAAGAAGAATGGCCTGTTCGGCAACCTGATTGCCCTGA
GCCTGGGCCTGACCCCCAACTTCAAGAGCAACTTCGACCTGGCCGAGGATGCCAAACTGCAGCTGAGCAA
GGACACCTACGACGACGACCTGGACAACCTGCTGGCCCAGATCGGCGACCAGTACGCCGACCTGTTTCTG
GCCGCCAAGAACCTGTCCGACGCCATCCTGCTGAGCGACATCCTGAGAGTGAACACCGAGATCACCAAGG
CCCCCCTGAGCGCCTCTATGATCAAGAGATACGACGAGCACCACCAGGACCTGACCCTGCTGAAAGCTCT
CGTGCGGCAGCAGCTGCCTGAGAAGTACAAAGAGATTTTCTTCGACCAGAGCAAGAACGGCTACGCCGGC
TACATTGACGGCGGAGCCAGCCAGGAAGAGTTCTACAAGTTCATCAAGCCCATCCTGGAAAAGATGGACG
GCACCGAGGAACTGCTCGTGAAGCTGAACAGAGAGGACCTGCTGCGGAAGCAGCGGACCTTCGACAACGG
CAGCATCCCCCACCAGATCCACCTGGGAGAGCTGCACGCCATTCTGCGGCGGCAGGAAGATTTTTACCCA
TTCCTGAAGGACAACCGGGAAAAGATCGAGAAGATCCTGACCTTCCGCATCCCCTACTACGTGGGCCCTC
TGGCCAGGGGAAACAGCAGATTCGCCTGGATGACCAGAAAGAGCGAGGAAACCATCACCCCCTGGAACTT
CGAGGAAGTGGTGGACAAGGGCGCTTCCGCCCAGAGCTTCATCGAGCGGATGACCAACTTCGATAAGAAC
CTGCCCAACGAGAAGGTGCTGCCCAAGCACAGCCTGCTGTACGAGTACTTCACCGTGTATAACGAGCTGA
CCAAAGTGAAATACGTGACCGAGGGAATGAGAAAGCCCGCCTTCCTGAGCGGCGAGCAGAAAAAGGCCAT
CGTGGACCTGCTGTTCAAGACCAACCGGAAAGTGACCGTGAAGCAGCTGAAAGAGGACTACTTCAAGAAA
ATCGAGTGCTTCGACTCCGTGGAAATCTCCGGCGTGGAAGATCGGTTCAACGCCTCCCTGGGCACATACC
ACGATCTGCTGAAAATTATCAAGGACAAGGACTTCCTGGACAATGAGGAAAACGAGGACATTCTGGAAGA
TATCGTGCTGACCCTGACACTGTTTGAGGACAGAGAGATGATCGAGGAACGGCTGAAAACCTATGCCCAC
CTGTTCGACGACAAAGTGATGAAGCAGCTGAAGCGGCGGAGATACACCGGCTGGGGCAGGCTGAGCCGGA
AGCTGATCAACGGCATCCGGGACAAGCAGTCCGGCAAGACAATCCTGGATTTCCTGAAGTCCGACGGCTT
CGCCAACAGAAACTTCATGCAGCTGATCCACGACGACAGCCTGACCTTTAAAGAGGACATCCAGAAAGCC
CAGGTGTCCGGCCAGGGCGATAGCCTGCACGAGCACATTGCCAATCTGGCCGGCAGCCCCGCCATTAAGA
AGGGCATCCTGCAGACAGTGAAGGTGGTGGACGAGCTCGTGAAAGTGATGGGCCGGCACAAGCCCGAGAA
CATCGTGATCGAAATGGCCAGAGAGAACCAGACCACCCAGAAGGGACAGAAGAACAGCCGCGAGAGAATG
AAGCGGATCGAAGAGGGCATCAAAGAGCTGGGCAGCCAGATCCTGAAAGAACACCCCGTGGAAAACACCC
AGCTGCAGAACGAGAAGCTGTACCTGTACTACCTGCAGAATGGGCGGGATATGTACGTGGACCAGGAACT
GGACATCAACCGGCTGTCCGACTACGATGTGGACGCTATCGTGCCTCAGAGCTTTCTGAAGGACGACTCC
ATCGACAACAAGGTGCTGACCAGAAGCGACAAGAACCGGGGCAAGAGCGACAACGTGCCCTCCGAAGAGG
TCGTGAAGAAGATGAAGAACTACTGGCGGCAGCTGCTGAACGCCAAGCTGATTACCCAGAGAAAGTTCGA
CAATCTGACCAAGGCCGAGAGAGGCGGCCTGAGCGAACTGGATAAGGCCGGCTTCATCAAGAGACAGCTG
GTGGAAACCCGGCAGATCACAAAGCACGTGGCACAGATCCTGGACTCCCGGATGAACACTAAGTACGACG
AGAATGACAAGCTGATCCGGGAAGTGAAAGTGATCACCCTGAAGTCCAAGCTGGTGTCCGATTTCCGGAA
GGATTTCCAGTTTTACAAAGTGCGCGAGATCAACAACTACCACCACGCCCACGACGCCTACCTGAACGCC
GTCGTGGGAACCGCCCTGATCAAAAAGTACCCTAAGCTGGAAAGCGAGTTCGTGTACGGCGACTACAAGG
TGTACGACGTGCGGAAGATGATCGCCAAGAGCGAGCAGGAAATCGGCAAGGCTACCGCCAAGTACTTCTT
CTACAGCAACATCATGAACTTTTTCAAGACCGAGATTACCCTGGCCAACGGCGAGATCCGGAAGCGGCCT
CTGATCGAGACAAACGGCGAAACCGGGGAGATCGTGTGGGATAAGGGCCGGGATTTTGCCACCGTGCGGA
AAGTGCTGAGCATGCCCCAAGTGAATATCGTGAAAAAGACCGAGGTGCAGACAGGCGGCTTCAGCAAAGA
GTCTATCCTGCCCAAGAGGAACAGCGATAAGCTGATCGCCAGAAAGAAGGACTGGGACCCTAAGAAGTAC
GGCGGCTTCGACAGCCCCACCGTGGCCTATTCTGTGCTGGTGGTGGCCAAAGTGGAAAAGGGCAAGTCCA
AGAAACTGAAGAGTGTGAAAGAGCTGCTGGGGATCACCATCATGGAAAGAAGCAGCTTCGAGAAGAATCC
CATCGACTTTCTGGAAGCCAAGGGCTACAAAGAAGTGAAAAAGGACCTGATCATCAAGCTGCCTAAGTAC
TCCCTGTTCGAGCTGGAAAACGGCCGGAAGAGAATGCTGGCCTCTGCCGGCGAACTGCAGAAGGGAAACG
AACTGGCCCTGCCCTCCAAATATGTGAACTTCCTGTACCTGGCCAGCCACTATGAGAAGCTGAAGGGCTC
CCCCGAGGATAATGAGCAGAAACAGCTGTTTGTGGAACAGCACAAGCACTACCTGGACGAGATCATCGAG
CAGATCAGCGAGTTCTCCAAGAGAGTGATCCTGGCCGACGCTAATCTGGACAAAGTGCTGTCCGCCTACA
ACAAGCACCGGGATAAGCCCATCAGAGAGCAGGCCGAGAATATCATCCACCTGTTTACCCTGACCAATCT
GGGAGCCCCTGCCGCCTTCAAGTACTTTGACACCACCATCGACCGGAAGAGGTACACCAGCACCAAAGAG
GTGCTGGACGCCACCCTGATCCACCAGAGCATCACCGGCCTGTACGAGACACGGATCGACCTGTCTCAGC
TGGGAGGCGACAAAAGGCCGGCGGCCACGAAAAAGGCCGGACAGGCCAAAAAGAAAAAGCTCGAGGGCGG
AGGCGGGAGCGGATCCCCCTCCCGGCTCCAGATGTTCTTCGCTAATAACCACGACCAGGAATTTGACCCT
CCAAAGGTTTACCCACCTGTCCCAGCTGAGAAGAGGAAGCCCATCCGGGTGCTGTCTCTCTTTGATGGAA
TCGCTACAGGGCTCCTGGTGCTGAAGGACTTGGGCATTCAGGTGGACCGCTACATTGCCTCGGAGGTGTG
TGAGGACTCCATCACGGTGGGCATGGTGCGGCACCAGGGGAAGATCATGTACGTCGGGGACGTCCGCAGC
GTCACACAGAAGCATATCCAGGAGTGGGGCCCATTCGATCTGGTGATTGGGGGCAGTCCCTGCAATGACC
TCTCCATCGTCAACCCTGCTCGCAAGGGCCTCTACGAGGGCACTGGCCGGCTCTTCTTTGAGTTCTACCG
CCTCCTGCATGATGCGCGGCCCAAGGAGGGAGATGATCGCCCCTTCTTCTGGCTCTTTGCGAATGTGGTG
GCCATGGGCGTTAGTGACAAGAGGGACATCTCGCGATTTCTCGAGTCCAACCCTGTGATGATTGATGCCA
AAGAAGTGTCAGCTGCACACAGGGCCCGCTACTTCTGGGGTAACCTTCCCGGTATGAACAGGCCGTTGGC
ATCCACTGTGAATGATAAGCTGGAGCTGCAGGAGTGTCTGGAGCATGGCAGGATAGCCAAGTTCAGCAAA
GTGAGGACCATTACTACGAGGTCAAACTCCATAAAGCAGGGCAAAGACCAGCATTTTCCTGTGTTCATGA
ATGAGAAAGAGGACATCTTATGGTGCACTGAAATGGAAAGGGTATTTGGTTTCCCAGTCCACTATACTGA
CGTCTCCAACATGAGCCGCTTGGCGAGGCAGAGACTGCTGGGCCGGTCATGGAGCGTGCCAGTCATCCGC
CACCTCTTCGCTCCGCTGAAGGAGTATTTTGCGTGTGTGTCCGGCCGGCCCGAATTCGGCAGTGGAGAGG
GCAGAGGAAGTCTGCTAACATGCGGTGACGTCGAGGAGAATCCTGGCCCAATGACCGAGTACAAGCCCAC
GGTGCGCCTCGCCACCCGCGACGACGTCCCCAGGGCCGTACGCACCCTCGCCGCCGCGTTCGCCGACTAC
CCCGCCACGCGCCACACCGTCGATCCGGACCGCCACATCGAGCGGGTCACCGAGCTGCAAGAACTCTTCC
TCACGCGCGTCGGGCTCGACATCGGCAAGGTGTGGGTCGCGGACGACGGCGCCGCGGTGGCGGTCTGGAC
CACGCCGGAGAGCGTCGAAGCGGGGGCGGTGTTCGCCGAGATCGGCCCGCGCATGGCCGAGTTGAGCGGT
TCCCGGCTGGCCGCGCAGCAACAGATGGAAGGCCTCCTGGCGCCGCACCGGCCCAAGGAGCCCGCGTGGT
TCCTGGCCACCGTCGGCGTCTCGCCCGACCACCAGGGCAAGGGTCTGGGCAGCGCCGTCGTGCTCCCCGG
AGTGGAGGCGGCCGAGCGCGCCGGGGTGCCCGCCTTCCTGGAGACCTCCGCGCCCCACAACCTCCCCTTC
TACGAGCGGCTCGGCTTCACCGTCACCGCCGACGTCGAGGTGCCCGAAGGACCGCGCACCTGGTGCATGA
CCCGCAAGCCCGGTGCCTGAGAATTCAATTCTAACTAGAGCTCGCTGATCAGCCTCGACTGTGCCTTCTA
GTTGCCAGCCATCTGTTGTTTGCCCCTCCCCCGTGCCTTCCTTGACCCTGGAAGGTGCCACTCCCACTGT
CCTTTCCTAATAAAATGAGGAAATTGCATCGCATTGTCTGAGTAGGTGTCATTCTATTCTGGGGGGTGGG
GTGGGGCAGGACAGCAAGGGGGAGGATTGGGAAGAGAATAGCAGGCATGCTGGGGAGCGGCCGCAGGAAC
CCCTAGTGATGGAGTTGGCCACTCCCTCTCTGCGCGCTCGCTCGCTCACTGAGGCCGGGCGACCAAAGGT
CGCCCGACGCCCGGGCTTTGCCCGGGCGGCCTCAGTGAGCGAGCGAGCGCGCAGCTGCCTGCAGGGGCGC
CTGATGCGGTATTTTCTCCTTACGCATCTGTGCGGTATTTCACACCGCATA
[142 nt withheld, positions 7612-7753]
C
[141 nt withheld, positions 7755-7895]
CCTTTGACGTTGGAGTCCACGTTCTTT
[37 nt withheld, positions 7923-7959]
ACCCTATCTCGGGCTATTCTTTTGATTTATAAGGGATTTTGCCGATTTCGGCCTATTGGTTAAAAAATGA
GCTGATTTAACAAAAATTTAACGCGAATTTTAACAAAATATTAACGTTTACAATTTTATGGTGCACTCTC
AGTACAATCTGCTCTGATGCCGCATAGTTAAGCCAGCCCCGACACCCGCCAACACCCGCTGACGCGCCCT
GACGGGCTTGTCTGCTCCCGGCATCCGCTTACAGACAAGCTGTGACCGTCTCCGGGAGCTGCATGTGTCA
GAGGTTTTCACCGTCATCACCGAAACGCGCGAGACGAAAGGGCCTCGTGATACGCCTATTTTTATAGGTT
AATGTCATGATAATAATGGTTTCTTAGACGTCAGGTGGCACTTTTCGGGGAAATGTGCGCGGAACCCCTA
TTTGTTTATTTTTCTAAATACATTCAAATATGTATCCGCTCATGAGACAATAACCCTGATAAATGCTTCA
ATAATATTGAAAAAGGAAGAGTATGAGTATTCAACATTTCCGTGTCGCCCTTATTCCCTTTTTTGCGGCA
TTTTGCCTTCCTGTTTTTGCTCACCCAGAAACGCTGGTGAAAGTAAAAGATGCTGAAGATCAGTTGGGTG
CACGAGTGGGTTACATCGAACTGGATCTCAACAGCGGTAAGATCCTTGAGAGTTTTCGCCCCGAAGAACG
TTTTCCAATGATGAGCACTTTTAAAGTTCTGCTATGTGGCGCGGTATTATCCCGTATTGACGCCGGGCAA
GAGCAACTCGGTCGCCGCATACACTATTCTCAGAATGACTTGGTTGAGTACTCACCAGTCACAGAAAAGC
ATCTTACGGATGGCATGACAGTAAGAGAATTATGCAGTGCTGCCATAACCATGAGTGATAACACTGCGGC
CAACTTACTTCTGACAACGATCGGAGGACCGAAGGAGCTAACCGCTTTTTTGCACAACATGGGGGATCAT
GTAACTCGCCTTGATCGTTGGGAACCGGAGCTGAATGAAGCCATACCAAACGACGAGCGTGACACCACGA
TGCCTGTAGCAATGGCAACAACGTTGCGCAAACTATTAACTGGCGAACTACTTACTCTAGCTTCCCGGCA
ACAATTAATAGACTGGATGGAGGCGGATAAAGTTGCAGGACCACTTCTGCGCTCGGCCCTTCCGGCTGGC
TGGTTTATTGCTGATAAATCTGGAGCCGGTGAGCGTGGAAGCCGCGGTATCATTGCAGCACTGGGGCCAG
ATGGTAAGCCCTCCCGTATCGTAGTTATCTACACGACGGGGAGTCAGGCAACTATGGATGAACGAAATAG
ACAGATCGCTGAGATAGGTGCCTCACTGATTAAGCATTGGTAACTGTCAGACCAAGTTTACTCATATATA
CTTTAGATTGATTTAAAACTTCATTTTTAATTTAAAAGGATCTAGGTGAAGATCCTTTTTGATAATCTCA
TGACCAAAATCCCTTAACGTGAGTTTTCGTTCCACTGAGCGTCAGACCCCGTAGAAAAGATCAAAGGATC
TTCTTGAGATCCTTTTTTTCTGCGCGTAATCTGCTGCTTGCAAACAAAAAAACCACCGCTACCAGCGGTG
GTTTGTTTGCCGGATCAAGAGCTACCAACTCTTTTTCCGAAGGTAACTGGCTTCAGCAGAGCGCAGATAC
CAAATACTGTCCTTCTAGTGTAGCCGTAGTTAGGCCACCACTTCAAGAACTCTGTAGCACCGCCTACATA
CCTCGCTCTGCTAATCCTGTTACCAGTGGCTGCTGCCAGTGGCGATAAGTCGTGTCTTACCGGGTTGGAC
TCAAGACGATAGTTACCGGATAAGGCGCAGCGGTCGGGCTGAACGGGGGGTTCGTGCACACAGCCCAGCT
TGGAGCGAACGACCTACACCGAACTGAGATACCTACAGCGTGAGCTATGAGAAAGCGCCACGCTTCCCGA
AGGGAGAAAGGCGGACAGGTATCCGGTAAGCGGCAGGGTCGGAACAGGAGAGCGCACGAGGGAGCTTCCA
GGGGGAAACGCCTGGTATCTTTATAGTCCTGTCGGGTTTCGCCACCTCTGACTTGAGCGTCGATTTTTGT
GATGCTCGTCAGGGGGGCGGAGCCTATGGAAAAACGCCAGCAACGCGGCCTTTTTACGGTTCCTGGCCTT
TTGCTGGCCTTTTGCTCACATGT
Features (pLannotate 1.2.2; 19 found; start..end, strand, type, name):
      1..241     +  promoter       U6 promoter: RNA polymerase III promoter for human U6 snRNA
    268..343     +  misc_RNA       gRNA scaffold: guide RNA scaffold for the Streptococcus pyogenes CRISPR/Cas9 system
    350..393     +  misc_RNA       gRNA scaffold (fragment): guide RNA scaffold for the Streptococcus pyogenes CRISPR/Cas9 system
    440..725     +  enhancer       CMV enhancer: human cytomegalovirus immediate early enhancer; contains an 18-bp deletion relative to the standard CMV enhancer
    727..1004    +  promoter       chicken β-actin promoter: No description available
   1005..1233    +  intron         hybrid intron: hybrid between chicken β-actin (CBA) and minute virus of mice (MMV) introns (Gray et al., 2011)
   1371..5471    +  CDS            Cas9: Cas9 (Csn1) endonuclease from the Streptococcus pyogenes Type II CRISPR/Cas system generates RNA-guided double strand breaks in DNA
   5472..5519    +  CDS            nucleoplasmin NLS: bipartite nuclear localization signal from nucleoplasmin
   5547..6479    +  CDS            DNMT3A catalytic domain: catalytic domain of DNA methyltransferase 3A
   6561..7160    +  CDS            PuroR (fragment): puromycin N-acetyltransferase; pac from Streptomyces; confers resistance to puromycin
   7199..7310    +  polyA_signal   bGH poly(A) signal: bovine growth hormone polyadenylation signal
   7415..7555    +  repeat_region  AAV2 ITR: inverted terminal repeat of adeno-associated virus serotype 2 inverted
   7560..7611    -  misc_feature   bom (fragment): basis of mobility region from pBR322
   7630..8010    +  rep_origin     M13 ori (sequence partly withheld): M13 bacteriophage origin of replication; arrow indicates direction of (+) strand synthesis
   8086..8135    -  misc_feature   bom (fragment): basis of mobility region from pBR322
   8237..8272    -  CDS            rop (fragment): Rop protein, which maintains plasmids at low copy number; rop
   8367..8471    +  promoter       AmpR promoter: bla
   8472..9332    +  CDS            AmpR: β-lactamase; bla; confers resistance to ampicillin, carbenicillin, and related antibiotics
   9503..10091   +  rep_origin     ori: high-copy-number ColE1/pMB1/pBR322/pUC origin of replication
