[The description below was written by a language model from this plasmid's Addgene catalogue record and pLannotate feature annotations shown in this document.]
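Description:
pdCas9-DNMT3A-PuroR (ANV) is a 10.2 kb mammalian expression and CRISPR plasmid built on the PX462 (pSpCas9n(BB)-2A-Puro) backbone. It is propagated in E. coli through a high-copy ColE1/pUC-type origin with ampicillin selection (AmpR). The annotated sequence also shows an M13/f1-type phage origin and a single AAV2 ITR carried over from the parental vector. One ITR alone does not make this a packaging-competent AAV vector.

The main payload is a single open reading frame driven by the CBh promoter, annotated as a CMV enhancer, chicken β-actin promoter and hybrid intron, and terminated by a bGH polyadenylation signal. It encodes human codon-optimized S. pyogenes Cas9 made nuclease-dead by D10A and H840A; H840A was added to the D10A nickase of the parent plasmid. An N-terminal 3xFLAG tag and SV40 NLS precede dCas9. A nucleoplasmin NLS follows it, and then the catalytic domain of human DNMT3A (residues P602–V912). In this version the active-site ENV motif is changed to ANV (E756A), which abolishes methyltransferase activity. An internal BbsI site in DNMT3A was also removed silently. A T2A peptide then releases puromycin N-acetyltransferase as a separate protein, allowing puromycin selection of transfected cells.

Upstream, a human U6 Pol III promoter sits ahead of the S. pyogenes gRNA scaffold, forming an empty sgRNA cloning cassette into which a targeting spacer is inserted. The plasmid therefore delivers both guide and effector. It serves as the catalytically inactive counterpart to an active dCas9-DNMT3A construct in targeted DNA methylation experiments, helping separate effects of methylation from those of dCas9 binding alone.
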