Addgene plasmid #71684: pdCas9-DNMT3A-PuroR (ANV)
Purpose: Expression of mutant human codon-optimized dCas9-DNMT3A fusion (inactive catalytic domain of DNMT3A) with T2A-PuroR; cloning backbone for sgRNA
Depositing lab: Vlatka Zoldos. Publication: Repurposing the CRISPR-Cas9 system for targeted DNA methylation. Vojta A, Dobrinic P, Tadic V, Bockor L, Korac P, Julg B, Klasic M, Zoldos V. Nucleic Acids Res. 2016 Mar 11. pii: gkw159. 10.1093/nar/gkw159 PubMed 26969735.
Backbone
  Vector backbone: PX462
  Backbone size w/o insert (bp): 4246
  Total vector size (bp): 10152
  Vector type: Mammalian Expression, CRISPR
Growth in bacteria
  Bacterial resistance: Ampicillin, 100 μg/mL
  Growth temperature: 37°C
  Growth strain: DH5alpha
  Copy number: Unknown
Gene/Insert
  Gene/Insert name: S. pyogenes dCas9 fused with the inactivated (E756A) catalytic domain of human DNMT3A (amino acids P602-V912) and T2A-PuroR (alt names: dCas9-DNMT3A-PuroR (ANV); SpdCas9-DNMT3A-T2A-PuroR (ANV); dCas9-DNMT3A (ANV))
  Species: H. sapiens (human), Synthetic; S. pyogenes
  Insert size (bp): 5906
  Mutation: D10A and H840A in S.pyogenes Cas9; E756A inactivating mutation in H. sapiens DNMT3A
  GenBank ID: AKA60242.1 NP_072046.2
  Entrez Gene: DNMT3A (a.k.a. DNMT3A2, HESJAS, M.HsaIIIA, TBRS)
  Promoter: CBh
  Tag / fusion protein: 3xFLAG (N terminal on insert); SV40 NLS (N terminal on insert); T2A-PuroR (C terminal on insert)
  Cloning method: Restriction Enzyme; 5′ cloning site BamHI (not destroyed); 3′ cloning site FseI (not destroyed)
  Sequencing primers: 5′ GS-linker For 5' GAAGAGGTACACCAGCACCAAAG 3'; 3′ BGH Rev
Resource information
  A portion of this plasmid was derived from a plasmid made by: The plasmid is derived from Addgene plasmids #35521 and #48141.
Terms and licenses: Academic/Nonprofit Terms; Industry Terms: Not Available to Industry
Depositor comments: The catalytic domain of human DNMT3A (amino acids P602-V912) was derived from the plasmid pcDNA3/Myc-DNMT3A (Addgene, plasmid #35521) (Chen et al., 2005, J Cell Biochem 95: 902-917). Undesired BbsI restriction site was removed by site-directed mutagenesis, without affecting the amino acid sequence. The DNMT3A active site motif ENV was mutated to ANV (E756A). Plasmid pSpCas9n(BB)-2A-Puro (PX462) (Addgene, plasmid #48141) (Ran et al., 2013, Nat Protoc 8: 2281-2308) was used as a backbone. Additional H840A mutation was introduced into Cas9n D10A nickase.
How to cite: pdCas9-DNMT3A-PuroR (ANV) was a gift from Vlatka Zoldos (Addgene plasmid # 71684 ; http://n2t.net/addgene:71684 ; RRID:Addgene_71684)
