>Addgene plasmid #71684 | pdCas9-DNMT3A-PuroR (ANV) | addgene partial sequence | sequence record 134087 | hU6-F 5'-GAGGGCCTATTTCCCATGATT-3'
ATTGGAATTAATTTGACTGTAAACACAAAGATATTAGTACAAAATACGTGACGTAGAAAGTAATAATTTC
TTGGGTAGTTTGCAGTTTTAAAATTATGTTTTAAAATGGACTATCATATGCTTACCGTAACTTGAAAGTA
TTTCGATTTCTTGGCTTTATATATCTTGTGGAAAGGACGAAACACCGGGTCTTCGAGAAGACCTGTTTTA
GAGCTAGAAATAGCAAGTTAAAATAAGGCTAGTCCGTTATCAACTTGAAAAAGTGGCACCGAGTCGGTGC
TTTTTTGTTTTAGAGCTAGAAATAGCAAGTTAAAATAAGGCTAGTCCGTTTTTAGCGCGTGCGCCAATTC
TGCAGACAAATGGCTCTAGAGGTACCCGTTACATAACTTACGGTAAATGGCCCGCCTGGCTGACCGCCCA
ACGACCCCCGCCCATTGACGTCAATAGTAACGCCAATAGGGACTTTCCATTGACGTCAATGGGTGGAGTA
TTTACGGTAAACTGCCCACTTGGCAGTACATCAAGTGTATCATATGCCAAGTACGCCCCCTATTGACGTC
AATGACGGTAAATGGCCCGCCTGGCATTGTGCCCAGTACATGACCTTATGGGACTTTCCTACTTGGCAGT
ACATCTACGTATTAGTCATCGCTATTACCATGGTCGAGGTGAGCCCCACGTTCTGCTTCACTCTCCCCAT
CTCCCCCCCCTCCCCACCCCCAATTTTGTATTTATTTATTTTTT
