>Addgene plasmid #71684 | pdCas9-DNMT3A-PuroR (ANV) | addgene partial sequence | sequence record 134088 | dCas9-R2 5'-GGGTTTCCACCAGCTGTCTC-3'
CCTCTCTCGGCCTTGGTCAGATTGTCGAACTTTCTCTGGGTAATCAGCTTGGCGTTCAGCAGCTGCCGCC
AGTAGTTCTTCATCTTCTTCACGACCTCTTCGGAGGGCACGTTGTCGCTCTTGCCCCGGTTCTTGTCGCT
TCTGGTCAGCACCTTGTTGTCGATGGAGTCGTCCTTCAGAAAGCTCTGAGGCACGATAGCGTCCACATCG
TAGTCGGACAGCCGGTTGATGTCCAGTTCCTGGTCCACGTACATATCCCGCCCATTCTGCAGGTAGTACA
GGTACAGCTTCTCGTTCTGCAGCTGGGTGTTTTCCACGGGGTGTTCTTTCAGGATCTGGCTGCCCAGCTC
TTTGATGCCCTCTTCGATCCGCTTCATTCTCTCGCGGCTGTTCTTCTGTCCCTTCTGGGTGGTCTGGTTC
TCTCTGGCCATTTCGATCACGATGTTCTCGGGCTTGTGCCGGCCCATCACTTTCACGAGCTCGTCCACCA
CCTTCACTGTCTGCAGGATGCCCTTCTTAATGGCGGGGCTGCCGGCCAGATTGGCAATGTGCTCGTGCAG
GCTATCGCCCTGGCCGGACACCTGGGCTTTCTGGATGTCCTCTTTAAAGGTCAGGCTGTCGTCGTGGATC
AGCTGCATGAAGTTTCTGTTGGCGAAGCCGTCGGACTTCAGGAAATCCAGGATTGTCTTGCCGGACTGCT
TGTCCCGGATGCCGTTGATCAGCTTCCGGCTCAGCCTGCCCCAGCCGGTGTATCTCCGCCGCTTCAGCTG
CTTCATCACTTTGTCGTCGAACAGGTGGGC
