>Addgene plasmid #71684 | pdCas9-DNMT3A-PuroR (ANV) | addgene partial sequence | sequence record 134089 | puro-variant-R 5'-gtgggcttgtactcggtcat-3'
TTAGCAGACTTCCTCTGCCCTCTCCACTGCCGAATTCGGGCCGGCCGGACACACACGCAAAATACTCCTT
CAGCGGAGCGAAGAGGTGGCGGATGACTGGCACGCTCCATGACCGGCCCAGCAGTCTCTGCCTCGCCAAG
CGGCTCATGTTGGAGACGTCAGTATAGTGGACTGGGAAACCAAATACCCTTTCCATTTCAGTGCACCATA
AGATGTCCTCTTTCTCATTCATGAACACAGGAAAATGCTGGTCTTTGCCCTGCTTTATGGAGTTTGACCT
CGTAGTAATGGTCCTCACTTTGCTGAACTTGGCTATCCTGCCATGCTCCAGACACTCCTGCAGCTCCAGC
TTATCATTCACAGTGGATGCCAACGGCCTGTTCATACCGGGAAGGTTACCCCAGAAGTAGCGGGCCCTGT
GTGCAGCTGACACTTCTTTGGCATCAATCATCACAGGGTTGGACTCGAGAAATCGCGAGATGTCCCTCTT
GTCACTAACGCCCATGGCCACCACATTCGCAAAGAGCCAGAAGAAGGGGCGATCATCTCCCTCCTTGGGC
CGCGCATCATGCAGGAGGCGGTAGAACTCAAAGAAGAGCCGGCCAGTGCCCTCGTAGAGGCCCTTGCGAG
CAGGGTTGACGATGGAGAGGTCATTGCAGGGACTGCCCCCAATCACCAGATCGAATGGGCCCCACTCCTG
GATATGCTTCTGTGTGACGCTGCGGACGTCCCCGACGTACATGATCTTCCCCTGGTGCCGCACCATGCCC
ACCGTGATGGAGTCCTCACACACCTCCGAGGCAATGTAGCGGTCCACCTGAATGCC
