>Addgene plasmid #71684 | pdCas9-DNMT3A-PuroR (ANV) | addgene partial sequence | sequence record 134090 | pCBhProF 5'-agggatggttggttggtggg-3'
ACTACAAGGATCATGATATTGATTACAAAGACGATGACGATAAGATGGCCCCAAAGAAGAAGCGGAAGGT
CGGTATCCACGGAGTCCCAGCAGCCGACAAGAAGTACAGCATCGGCCTGGCCATCGGCACCAACTCTGTG
GGCTGGGCCGTGATCACCGACGAGTACAAGGTGCCCAGCAAGAAATTCAAGGTGCTGGGCAACACCGACC
GGCACAGCATCAAGAAGAACCTGATCGGAGCCCTGCTGTTCGACAGCGGCGAAACAGCCGAGGCCACCCG
GCTGAAGAGAACCGCCAGAAGAAGATACACCAGACGGAAGAACCGGATCTGCTATCTGCAAGAGATCTTC
AGCAACGAGATGGCCAAGGTGGACGACAGCTTCTTCCACAGACTGGAAGAGTCCTTCCTGGTGGAAGAGG
ATAAGAAGCACGAGCGGCACCCCATCTTCGGCAACATCGTGGACGAGGTGGCCTACCACGAGAAGTACCC
CACCATCTACCACCTGAGAAAGAAACTGGTGGACAGCACCGACAAGGCCGACCTGCGGCTGATCTATCTG
GCCCTGGCCCACATGATCAAGTTCCGGGGCCACTTCCTGATCGAGGGCGACCTGAACCCCGACAACAGCG
ACGTGGACAAGCTGTTCATCCAGCTGGTGCAGACCTACA
